Addgene plasmid #14165: pAG413GAL-ccdB-ECFP
Purpose: (Empty Backbone)
Depositing lab: Susan Lindquist. Depositing organization: Whitehead Institute for Biomedical Research. Publication: A suite of Gateway cloning vectors for high-throughput genetic analysis in Saccharomyces cerevisiae. Alberti S, Gitler AD, Lindquist S. Yeast. 2007 Oct . 24(10):913-9. 10.1002/yea.1502 PubMed 17583893.
Backbone
  Vector backbone: pRS413
  Vector type: Yeast Expression ; Gateway Destination
  Selectable markers: HIS3
Growth in bacteria
  Bacterial resistance: Chloramphenicol and Ampicillin, 25 & 100 μg/mL
  Growth temperature: 37°C
  Growth strain: ccdB Survival
  Growth instructions: DB3.1, ccdB Survival
  Copy number: Unknown
Gene/Insert
  Gene/Insert name: None
  Tag / fusion protein: ECFP (C terminal on backbone)
  Cloning method: Gateway Cloning
  Sequencing primers: 5′ GAL1
Terms and licenses: Academic/Nonprofit Terms; Industry Terms: Not Available to Industry
Depositor comments: Type of plasmid: CEN. This plasmid contains the Gateway technology from Invitrogen; Invitrogen requires purchasing of Gateway Clonase for carrying out the Gateway recombinational cloning reaction http://www.invitrogen.com Please note that the full plasmid sequence is provided as a reference only, and may not match the exact sequence of the plasmid.
How to cite: pAG413GAL-ccdB-ECFP was a gift from Susan Lindquist (Addgene plasmid # 14165 ; http://n2t.net/addgene:14165 ; RRID:Addgene_14165)
