[The description below was written by a language model from this plasmid's Addgene catalogue record and pLannotate feature annotations shown in this document.]
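Description:
pAG413GAL-ccdB-ECFP is an empty Gateway destination vector for galactose-inducible expression of C-terminally ECFP-tagged proteins in Saccharomyces cerevisiae. It is built on the pRS413 shuttle backbone and is a centromeric plasmid: a CEN6/ARS element provides replication and stable low-copy segregation in yeast, and the HIS3 gene with its own promoter allows selection by histidine prototrophy in his3 strains. In E. coli it replicates from a ColE1/pUC-type origin and carries the β-lactamase gene for ampicillin resistance. An f1 origin and remnants of the pBluescript-derived lac/lacZα region, with flanking T3 and T7 promoters, are also annotated.

The expression unit consists of the Gal4-regulated GAL1 promoter, followed by a Gateway cassette bounded by attR1 and attR2, then the ECFP coding sequence and the CYC1 transcription terminator. The cassette holds a chloramphenicol acetyltransferase gene and the ccdB toxin gene (with a ccdA fragment). Because CcdB poisons DNA gyrase, the unrecombined vector must be propagated in ccdB-tolerant strains, where chloramphenicol plus ampicillin maintains the cassette. In an LR recombination reaction with an entry clone, the CmR/ccdB segment is replaced by the gene of interest, and ccdB counterselects against unreacted vector in standard E. coli hosts. An open reading frame lacking a stop codon and inserted in frame is then expressed as a fusion to cyan fluorescent ECFP.

No insert is present in the deposited plasmid. It belongs to a suite of yeast Gateway vectors designed for high-throughput genetic analysis, and suits applications such as localisation or expression studies of tagged proteins under inducible control. The depositor notes that the full sequence is for reference only and may not exactly match the plasmid.
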