Features (pLannotate 1.2.2; 30 found; start..end, strand, type, name):
     70..573     -  misc_feature   CEN/ARS: S. cerevisiae CEN6 centromere fused to an autonomously replicating sequence
    610..714     +  promoter       AmpR promoter: bla
    715..1575    +  CDS            AmpR: β-lactamase; bla; confers resistance to ampicillin, carbenicillin, and related antibiotics
   1746..2334    +  rep_origin     ori: high-copy-number ColE1/pMB1/pBR322/pUC origin of replication
   2517..2609    +  CDS            lacI (fragment): lac repressor; lacI; The lac repressor binds to the lac operator to inhibit transcription in E. coli. This inhibition can be relieved by adding lactose or isopropyl-β-D-thiogalactopyranoside (IPTG).
   2622..2643    +  protein_bind   CAP binding site: CAP binding activates transcription in the presence of cAMP. E. coli catabolite activator protein
   2658..2688    +  promoter       lac promoter: promoter for the E. coli lac operon
   2696..2712    +  protein_bind   lac operator: The lac repressor binds to the lac operator to inhibit transcription in E. coli. This inhibition can be relieved by adding lactose or isopropyl-β-D-thiogalactopyranoside (IPTG). lac repressor encoded by lacI
   2757..2775    +  promoter       T3 promoter: promoter for bacteriophage T3 RNA polymerase
   2799..3240    +  promoter       GAL1 promoter: S. cerevisiae GAL1; inducible promoter, regulated by Gal4
   3255..3275    +  misc_feature   MCS (fragment): pBluescript multiple cloning site
   3279..3403    +  protein_bind   attR1: mutant version of attR; recombination site for the Gateway® LR reaction LR Clonase™
   3428..3458    +  promoter       lac UV5 promoter: E. coli lac promoter with an "up" mutation
   3482..3511    +  promoter       cat promoter (fragment): promoter of the E. coli cat gene encoding chloramphenicol acetyltransferase
   3512..4171    +  CDS            CmR: chloramphenicol acetyltransferase; cat; confers resistance to chloramphenicol
   4353..4511    +  CDS            ccdA (fragment): CCDA_ECO57 - Also known as H, letA. Experimental evidence at protein level: Swiss-Prot protein existence level 1. Antitoxin component of a type II toxin-antitoxin (TA) system which inhibits the post-segregational killing (PSK) of plasmid-free cells, also referred to as a plasmid addiction system. Binds to and blocks the activity of CcdB; will also remove bound CcdB protein from the CcdB-GyrA complex by forming a CcdA-CcdB complex, a process termed rejuvenation. Functions as a transcriptional corepressor for the ccdAB operon, repression also requires CcdB (By similarity). From Escherichia coli
   4516..4818    +  CDS            ccdB: CCDB_ECOLI - Also known as G, letB, letD. Experimental evidence at protein level: Swiss-Prot protein existence level 1. Toxic component of a type II toxin-antitoxin (TA) system, functioning in plasmid maintainence. Responsible for the post- segregational killing (PSK) of plasmid-free cells, also referred to as a plasmid addiction system. Half-life of over 2 hours. Cell killing by CcdB is accompanied by filamentation, defects in chromosome and plasmid segregation, defects in cell division, formation of anucleate cells, decreased DNA synthesis and plasmid loss. Interferes with the activity of DN
   4862..4986    -  protein_bind   attR2: mutant version of attR; recombination site for the Gateway® LR reaction LR Clonase™
   4990..5017    +  misc_feature   MCS (fragment): pBluescript multiple cloning site
   5018..5734    +  CDS            ECFP: ECFP is a basic (constitutively fluorescent) cyan fluorescent protein published in 1996, derived from Aequorea victoria. It has low acid sensitivity.
   5753..6000    +  terminator     CYC1 terminator: S. cerevisiae CYC1; transcription terminator for CYC1
   6019..6037    -  promoter       T7 promoter: promoter for bacteriophage T7 RNA polymerase
   6045..6200    +  CDS            lacZα (fragment): LacZα fragment of β-galactosidase; lacZ fragment
   6208..6663    +  rep_origin     f1 ori (sequence partly withheld): f1 bacteriophage origin of replication; arrow indicates direction of (+) strand synthesis
   6664..6715    -  misc_feature   bom (fragment): basis of mobility region from pBR322
   6923..7582    -  CDS            HIS3: imidazoleglycerol-phosphate dehydratase, required for histidine biosynthesis; S. cerevisiae HIS3; yeast auxotrophic marker
   7583..7769    -  promoter       HIS3 promoter: S. cerevisiae HIS3
   7819..7899    +  CDS            MRM1 (fragment): MRM1_YEAST - Also known as PET56 From Saccharomyces cerevisiae (strain ATCC 204508 / S288c) (Baker's yeast).
   7900..7949    -  misc_feature   bom (fragment): basis of mobility region from pBR322
   8051..1       -  CDS            rop (fragment) (across the origin): Rop protein, which maintains plasmids at low copy number; rop
>Addgene plasmid #14165 | pAG413GAL-ccdB-ECFP | depositor full sequence | sequence record 7828 | Author sequence
GACGAAAGGGCCTCGTGATACGCCTATTTTTATAGGTTAATGTCATGATAATAATGGTTTCTTAGGACGG
ATCGCTTGCCTGTAACTTACACGCGCCTCGTATCTTTTAATGATGGAATAATTTGGGAATTTACTCTGTG
TTTATTTATTTTTATGTTTTGTATTTGGATTTTAGAAAGTAAATAAAGAAGGTAGAAGAGTTACGGAATG
AAGAAAAAAAAATAAACAAAGGTTTAAAAAATTTCAACAAAAAGCGTACTTTACATATATATTTATTAGA
CAAGAAAAGCAGATTAAATAGATATACATTCGATTAACGATAAGTAAAATGTAAAATCACAGGATTTTCG
TGTGTGGTCTTCTACACAGACAAGATGAAACAATTCGGCATTAATACCTGAGAGCAGGAAGAGCAAGATA
AAAGGTAGTATTTGTTGGCGATCCCCCTAGAGTCTTTTACATCTTCGGAAAACAAAAACTATTTTTTCTT
TAATTTCTTTTTTTACTTTCTATTTTTAATTTATATATTTATATTAAAAAATTTAAATTATAATTATTTT
TATAGCACGTGATGAAAAGGACCCAGGTGGCACTTTTCGGGGAAATGTGCGCGGAACCCCTATTTGTTTA
TTTTTCTAAATACATTCAAATATGTATCCGCTCATGAGACAATAACCCTGATAAATGCTTCAATAATATT
GAAAAAGGAAGAGTATGAGTATTCAACATTTCCGTGTCGCCCTTATTCCCTTTTTTGCGGCATTTTGCCT
TCCTGTTTTTGCTCACCCAGAAACGCTGGTGAAAGTAAAAGATGCTGAAGATCAGTTGGGTGCACGAGTG
GGTTACATCGAACTGGATCTCAACAGCGGTAAGATCCTTGAGAGTTTTCGCCCCGAAGAACGTTTTCCAA
TGATGAGCACTTTTAAAGTTCTGCTATGTGGCGCGGTATTATCCCGTATTGACGCCGGGCAAGAGCAACT
CGGTCGCCGCATACACTATTCTCAGAATGACTTGGTTGAGTACTCACCAGTCACAGAAAAGCATCTTACG
GATGGCATGACAGTAAGAGAATTATGCAGTGCTGCCATAACCATGAGTGATAACACTGCGGCCAACTTAC
TTCTGACAACGATCGGAGGACCGAAGGAGCTAACCGCTTTTTTGCACAACATGGGGGATCATGTAACTCG
CCTTGATCGTTGGGAACCGGAGCTGAATGAAGCCATACCAAACGACGAGCGTGACACCACGATGCCTGTA
GCAATGGCAACAACGTTGCGCAAACTATTAACTGGCGAACTACTTACTCTAGCTTCCCGGCAACAATTAA
TAGACTGGATGGAGGCGGATAAAGTTGCAGGACCACTTCTGCGCTCGGCCCTTCCGGCTGGCTGGTTTAT
TGCTGATAAATCTGGAGCCGGTGAGCGTGGGTCTCGCGGTATCATTGCAGCACTGGGGCCAGATGGTAAG
CCCTCCCGTATCGTAGTTATCTACACGACGGGGAGTCAGGCAACTATGGATGAACGAAATAGACAGATCG
CTGAGATAGGTGCCTCACTGATTAAGCATTGGTAACTGTCAGACCAAGTTTACTCATATATACTTTAGAT
TGATTTAAAACTTCATTTTTAATTTAAAAGGATCTAGGTGAAGATCCTTTTTGATAATCTCATGACCAAA
ATCCCTTAACGTGAGTTTTCGTTCCACTGAGCGTCAGACCCCGTAGAAAAGATCAAAGGATCTTCTTGAG
ATCCTTTTTTTCTGCGCGTAATCTGCTGCTTGCAAACAAAAAAACCACCGCTACCAGCGGTGGTTTGTTT
GCCGGATCAAGAGCTACCAACTCTTTTTCCGAAGGTAACTGGCTTCAGCAGAGCGCAGATACCAAATACT
GTCCTTCTAGTGTAGCCGTAGTTAGGCCACCACTTCAAGAACTCTGTAGCACCGCCTACATACCTCGCTC
TGCTAATCCTGTTACCAGTGGCTGCTGCCAGTGGCGATAAGTCGTGTCTTACCGGGTTGGACTCAAGACG
ATAGTTACCGGATAAGGCGCAGCGGTCGGGCTGAACGGGGGGTTCGTGCACACAGCCCAGCTTGGAGCGA
ACGACCTACACCGAACTGAGATACCTACAGCGTGAGCTATGAGAAAGCGCCACGCTTCCCGAAGGGAGAA
AGGCGGACAGGTATCCGGTAAGCGGCAGGGTCGGAACAGGAGAGCGCACGAGGGAGCTTCCAGGGGGAAA
CGCCTGGTATCTTTATAGTCCTGTCGGGTTTCGCCACCTCTGACTTGAGCGTCGATTTTTGTGATGCTCG
TCAGGGGGGCGGAGCCTATGGAAAAACGCCAGCAACGCGGCCTTTTTACGGTTCCTGGCCTTTTGCTGGC
CTTTTGCTCACATGTTCTTTCCTGCGTTATCCCCTGATTCTGTGGATAACCGTATTACCGCCTTTGAGTG
AGCTGATACCGCTCGCCGCAGCCGAACGACCGAGCGCAGCGAGTCAGTGAGCGAGGAAGCGGAAGAGCGC
CCAATACGCAAACCGCCTCTCCCCGCGCGTTGGCCGATTCATTAATGCAGCTGGCACGACAGGTTTCCCG
ACTGGAAAGCGGGCAGTGAGCGCAACGCAATTAATGTGAGTTACCTCACTCATTAGGCACCCCAGGCTTT
ACACTTTATGCTTCCGGCTCCTATGTTGTGTGGAATTGTGAGCGGATAACAATTTCACACAGGAAACAGC
TATGACCATGATTACGCCAAGCGCGCAATTAACCCTCACTAAAGGGAACAAAAGCTGGAGCTCTAGTACG
GATTAGAAGCCGCCGAGCGGGCGACAGCCCTCCGACGGAAGACTCTCCTCCGTGCGTCCTCGTCTTCACC
GGTCGCGTTCCTGAAACGCAGATGTGCCTCGCGCCGCACTGCTCCGAACAATAAAGATTCTACAATACTA
GCTTTTATGGTTATGAAGAGGAAAAATTGGCAGTAACCTGGCCCCACAAACCTTCAAATTAACGAATCAA
ATTAACAACCATAGGATGATAATGCGATTAGTTTTTTAGCCTTATTTCTGGGGTAATTAATCAGCGAAGC
GATGATTTTTGATCTATTAACAGATATATAAATGGAAAAGCTGCATAACCACTTTAACTAATACTTTCAA
CATTTTCAGTTTGTATTACTTCTTATTCAAATGTCATAAAAGTATCAACAAAAAATTGTTAATATACCTC
TATACTTTAACGTCAAGGAGAAAAAACCCCGGATTCTAGAACTAGTGGATCCCCCATCACAAGTTTGTAC
AAAAAAGCTGAACGAGAAACGTAAAATGATATAAATATCAATATATTAAATTAGATTTTGCATAAAAAAC
AGACTACATAATACTGTAAAACACAACATATCCAGTCACTATGGCGGCCGCATTAGGCACCCCAGGCTTT
ACACTTTATGCTTCCGGCTCGTATAATGTGTGGATTTTGAGTTAGGATCCGTCGAGATTTTCAGGAGCTA
AGGAAGCTAAAATGGAGAAAAAAATCACTGGATATACCACCGTTGATATATCCCAATGGCATCGTAAAGA
ACATTTTGAGGCATTTCAGTCAGTTGCTCAATGTACCTATAACCAGACCGTTCAGCTGGATATTACGGCC
TTTTTAAAGACCGTAAAGAAAAATAAGCACAAGTTTTATCCGGCCTTTATTCACATTCTTGCCCGCCTGA
TGAATGCTCATCCGGAATTCCGTATGGCAATGAAAGACGGTGAGCTGGTGATATGGGATAGTGTTCACCC
TTGTTACACCGTTTTCCATGAGCAAACTGAAACGTTTTCATCGCTCTGGAGTGAATACCACGACGATTTC
CGGCAGTTTCTACACATATATTCGCAAGATGTGGCGTGTTACGGTGAAAACCTGGCCTATTTCCCTAAAG
GGTTTATTGAGAATATGTTTTTCGTCTCAGCCAATCCCTGGGTGAGTTTCACCAGTTTTGATTTAAACGT
GGCCAATATGGACAACTTCTTCGCCCCCGTTTTCACCATGGGCAAATATTATACGCAAGGCGACAAGGTG
CTGATGCCGCTGGCGATTCAGGTTCATCATGCCGTCTGTGATGGCTTCCATGTCGGCAGAATGCTTAATG
AATTACAACAGTACTGCGATGAGTGGCAGGGCGGGGCGTAAACGCCGCGTGGATCCGGCTTACTAAAAGC
CAGATAACAGTATGCGTATTTGCGCGCTGATTTTTGCGGTATAAGAATATATACTGATATGTATACCCGA
AGTATGTCAAAAAGAGGTATGCTATGAAGCAGCGTATTACAGTGACAGTTGACAGCGACAGCTATCAGTT
GCTCAAGGCATATATGATGTCAATATCTCCGGTCTGGTAAGCACAACCATGCAGAATGAAGCCCGTCGTC
TGCGTGCCGAACGCTGGAAAGCGGAAAATCAGGAAGGGATGGCTGAGGTCGCCCGGTTTATTGAAATGAA
CGGCTCTTTTGCTGACGAGAACAGGGGCTGGTGAAATGCAGTTTAAGGTTTACACCTATAAAAGAGAGAG
CCGTTATCGTCTGTTTGTGGATGTACAGAGTGATATTATTGACACGCCCGGGCGACGGATGGTGATCCCC
CTGGCCAGTGCACGTCTGCTGTCAGATAAAGTCTCCCGTGAACTTTACCCGGTGGTGCATATCGGGGATG
AAAGCTGGCGCATGATGACCACCGATATGGCCAGTGTGCCGGTCTCCGTTATCGGGGAAGAAGTGGCTGA
TCTCAGCCACCGCGAAAATGACATCAAAAACGCCATTAACCTGATGTTCTGGGGAATATAAATGTCAGGC
TCCCTTATACACAGCCAGTCTGCAGGTCGACCATAGTGACTGGATATGTTGTGTTTTACAGTATTATGTA
GTCTGTTTTTTATGCAAAATCTAATTTAATATATTGATATTTATATCATTTTACGTTTCTCGTTCAGCTT
TCTTGTACAAAGTGGTGATGGGCTGCAGGAATTCGATATCAAGCTTAATGGTGAGCAAGGGCGAGGAGCT
GTTCACCGGGGTGGTGCCCATCCTGGTCGAGCTGGACGGCGACGTAAACGGCCACAAGTTCAGCGTGTCC
GGCGAGGGCGAGGGCGATGCCACCTACGGCAAGCTGACCCTGAAGTTCATCTGCACCACCGGCAAGCTGC
CCGTGCCCTGGCCCACCCTCGTGACCACCCTGACCTGGGGCGTGCAGTGCTTCAGCCGCTACCCCGACCA
CATGAAGCAGCACGACTTCTTCAAGTCCGCCATGCCCGAAGGCTACGTCCAGGAGCGCACCATCTTCTTC
AAGGACGACGGCAACTACAAGACCCGCGCCGAGGTGAAGTTCGAGGGCGACACCCTGGTGAACCGCATCG
AGCTGAAGGGCATCGACTTCAAGGAGGACGGCAACATCCTGGGGCACAAGCTGGAGTACAACTACATCAG
CCACAACGTCTATATCACCGCCGACAAGCAGAAGAACGGCATCAAGGCCAACTTCAAGATCCGCCACAAC
ATCGAGGACGGCAGCGTGCAGCTCGCCGACCACTACCAGCAGAACACCCCCATCGGCGACGGCCCCGTGC
TGCTGCCCGACAACCACTACCTGAGCACCCAGTCCGCCCTGAGCAAAGACCCCAACGAGAAGCGCGATCA
CATGGTCCTGCTGGAGTTCGTGACCGCCGCCGGGATCACTCTCGGCATGGACGAGCTGTACAAGCTGTAC
AAGTAACTCGAGTCATGTAATTAGTTATGTCACGCTTACATTCACGCCCTCCCCCCACATCCGCTCTAAC
CGAAAAGGAAGGAGTTAGACAACCTGAAGTCTAGGTCCCTATTTATTTTTTTATAGTTATGTTAGTATTA
AGAACGTTATTTATATTTCAAATTTTTCTTTTTTTTCTGTACAGACGCGTGTACGCATGTAACATTATAC
TGAAAACCTTGCTTGAGAAGGTTTTGGGACGCTCGAAGGCTTTAATTTGCGGCCGGTACCCAATTCGCCC
TATAGTGAGTCGTATTACGCGCGCTCACTGGCCGTCGTTTTACAACGTCGTGACTGGGAAAACCCTGGCG
TTACCCAACTTAATCGCCTTGCAGCACATCCCCCTTTCGCCAGCTGGCGTAATAGCGAAGAGGCCCGCAC
CGATCGCCCTTCCCAACAGTTGCGCAGCCTGAATGGCGAATGGCGCG
[124 nt withheld, positions 6208-6331]
C
[91 nt withheld, positions 6333-6423]
A
[49 nt withheld, positions 6425-6473]
CCTTTGACGTTGGAGTCCACGTTCTTT
[37 nt withheld, positions 6501-6537]
ACCCTATCTCGGTCTATTCTTTTGATTTATAAGGGATTTTGCCGATTTCGGCCTATTGGTTAAAAAATGA
GCTGATTTAACAAAAATTTAACGCGAATTTTAACAAAATATTAACGTTTACAATTTCCTGATGCGGTATT
TTCTCCTTACGCATCTGTGCGGTATTTCACACCGCATAGATCCGTCGAGTTCAAGAGAAAAAAAAAGAAA
AAGCAAAAAGAAAAAAGGAAAGCGCGCCTCGTTCAGAATGACACGTATAGAATGATGCATTACCTTGTCA
TCTTCAGTATCATACTGTTCGTATACATACTTACTGACATTCATAGGTATACATATATACACATGTATAT
ATATCGTATGCTGCAGCTTTAAATAATCGGTGTCACTACATAAGAACACCTTTGGTGGAGGGAACATCGT
TGGTACCATTGGGCGAGGTGGCTTCTCTTATGGCAACCGCAAGAGCCTTGAACGCACTCTCACTACGGTG
ATGATCATTCTTGCCTCGCAGACAATCAACGTGGAGGGTAATTCTGCTAGCCTCTGCAAAGCTTTCAAGA
AAATGCGGGATCATCTCGCAAGAGAGATCTCCTACTTTCTCCCTTTGCAAACCAAGTTCGACAACTGCGT
ACGGCCTGTTCGAAAGATCTACCACCGCTCTGGAAAGTGCCTCATCCAAAGGCGCAAATCCTGATCCAAA
CCTTTTTACTCCACGCGCCAGTAGGGCCTCTTTAAAAGCTTGACCGAGAGCAATCCCGCAGTCTTCAGTG
GTGTGATGGTCGTCTATGTGTAAGTCACCAATGCACTCAACGATTAGCGACCAGCCGGAATGCTTGGCCA
GAGCATGTATCATATGGTCCAGAAACCCTATACCTGTGTGGACGTTAATCACTTGCGATTGTGTGGCCTG
TTCTGCTACTGCTTCTGCCTCTTTTTCTGGGAAGATCGAGTGCTCTATCGCTAGGGGACCACCCTTTAAA
GAGATCGCAATCTGAATCTTGGTTTCATTTGTAATACGCTTTACTAGGGCTTTCTGCTCTGTCATCTTTG
CCTTCGTTTATCTTGCCTGCTCATTTTTTAGTATATTCTTCGAAGAAATCACATTACTTTATATAATGTA
TAATTCATTATGTGATAATGCCAATCGCTAAGAAAAAAAAAGAGTCATCCGCTAGGGGAAAAAAAAAAAT
GAAAATCATTACCGAGGCATAAAAAAATATAGAGTGTACTAGAGGAGGCCAAGAGTAATAGAAAAAGAAA
ATTGCGGGAAAGGACTGTGTTATGACTTCCCTGACTAATGCCGTGTTCAAACGATACCTGGCAGTGACTC
CTAGCGCTCACCAAGCTCTTAAAACGGGAATTTATGGTGCACTCTCAGTACAATCTGCTCTGATGCCGCA
TAGTTAAGCCAGCCCCGACACCCGCCAACACGCGCTGACGCGCCCTGACGGGCTTGTCTGCTCCCGGCAT
CCGCTTACAGACAAGCTGTGACCGTCTCCGGGAGCTGCATGTGTCAGAGGTTTTCACCGTCATCACCGAA
ACGCGCGA
