>Addgene plasmid #14165 | pAG413GAL-ccdB-ECFP | addgene partial sequence | sequence record 20460 | 14165 with pRS_marker
TTTTAAGAGCTTGGTGAGCGCTAGGAGTCACTGCCAGGTATCGTTTGAACACGGCATTAGTCAGGGAAGT
CATAACACAGTCCTTTCCCGCAATTTTCTTTTTCTATTACTCTTGGCCTCCTCTAGTACACTCTATATTT
TTTTATGCCTCGGTAATGATTTTCATTTTTTTTTTTCCACCTAGCGGATGACTCTTTTTTTTTCTTAGCG
ATTGGCATTATCACATAATGAATTATACATTATATAAAGTAATGTGATTTCTTCGAAGAATATACTAAAA
AATGAGCAGGCAAGATAAACGAAGGCAAAGATGACAGAGCAGAAAGCCCTAGTAAAGCGTATTACAAATG
AAACCAAGATTCAGATTGCGATCTCTTTAAAGGGTGGTCCCCTAGCGATAGAGCACTCGATCTTCCCAGA
AAAAGAGGCAGAAGCAGTAGCAGAACAGGCCACACAATCGCAAGTGATTAACGTCCACACAGGTATAGGG
TTTCTGGACCATATGATACATGCTCTGGCCAAGCATTCCGGCTGGTCGCTAATCGTTGAGTGCATTGGTG
ACTTACACATAGACGACCATCACACCACTGAAGACTGCGGGATTGCTCTCGGTCAAGCTTTTAAAGAGGC
CCTAGGGGCCGTGCGTGGAGTAAAAAGGTTTGGATCAGGATTTGCGCCTTTGGATGAGGCACTT
