>Addgene plasmid #14165 | pAG413GAL-ccdB-ECFP | addgene partial sequence | sequence record 20461 | 14165 with GW5
GGGTGCCTAATGCGGCCGCCATAGTGACTGGATATGTTGTGTTTTACAGTATTATGTAGTCTGTTTTTTA
TGCAAAATCTAATTTAATATATTGATATTTATATCATTTTACGTTTCTCGTTCAGCTTTTTTGTACAAAC
TTGTGATGGGGGATCCACTAGTTCTAGAATCCGGGGTTTTTTCTCCTTGACGTTAAAGTATAGAGGTATA
TTAACAATTTTTTGTTGATACTTTTATTACATTTGAATAAGAAGTAATACAAACCGAAAATGTTGAAAGT
ATTAGTTAAAGTGGTTATGCAGTTTTTGCATTTATATATCTGTTAATAGATCAAAAATCATCGCTTCGCT
GATTAATTACCCCAGAAATAAGGCTAAAAAACTAATCGCATTATCATCCTATGGTTGTTAATTTGATTCG
TTCATTTGAAGGTTTGTGGGGCCAGGTTACTGCCAATTTTTCCTCTTCATAACCATAAAAGCTAGTATTG
TAGAATCTTTATTGTTCGGAGCAGTGCGGCGCGAGGCACATCTGCGTTTCAGGAACGCGACCGGTGAAGA
CGAGGACGCACGGAGGAGAGTCTTCCTTCGGAGGGCTGTCACCCGCTCGGCGGCTTCTAATCCGTACTAG
AGCTCCAGCTTTTGTTCCCTTTAGTGAGGGTTAATTG
