>Addgene plasmid #14165 | pAG413GAL-ccdB-ECFP | addgene partial sequence | sequence record 20462 | 14165 with GW3
CGGGGAAGAAGTGGCTGATCTCAGCCACCGCGAAAATGACATCAAAAACGCCATTAACCTGATGTTCTGG
GGAATATAAATGTCAGGCTCCCTTATACACAGCCAGTCTGCAGGTCGACCATAGTGACTGGATATGTTGT
GTTTTACAGTATTATGTAGTCTGTTTTTTATGCAAAATCTAATTTAATATATTGATATTTATATCATTTT
ACGTTTCTCGTTCAGCTTTCTTGTACAAAGTGGTGATGGGCTGCAGGAATTCGATATCAAGCTTAATGGT
GAGCAAGGGCGAGGAGCTGTTCACCGGGGTGGTGCCCATCCTGGTCGAGCTGGACGGCGACGTAAACGGC
CACAAGTTCAGCGTGTCCGGCGAGGGCGAGGGCGATGCCACCTACGGCAAGCTGACCCTGAAGTTCATCT
GCACCACCGGCAAGCTGCCCGTGCCCTGGCCCACCCTCGTGACCACCCTGACCTGGGGCGTGCAGTGCTT
CAGCCGCTACCCCGACCACATGAAGCAGCACGACTTCTTCAAGTCCGCCATGCCCGAAGGCTACGTCCAG
GAGCGCACCATCTTCTTCAAGGACGACGGCAACTACAAGACCCGCGCCGAGGTGAAGTTCGAGGGCGACA
CCCTGGTGAACCGCAT
